Addgene plasmid #132375: pGD254
Purpose: contains the sequence of mOrange for C-term fusions in the pGGD000 backbone (GreenGate)
Depositing lab: Rüdiger Simon. Depositing organization: Heinrich-Heine-Universitaet Duesseldorf. Publication: Over the rainbow: A practical guide for fluorescent protein selection in plant FRET experiments. Denay G, Schultz P, Hansch S, Weidtkamp-Peters S, Simon R. Plant Direct. 2019 Dec 6;3(12):e00189. doi: 10.1002/pld3.189. eCollection 2019 Dec. PubMed 31844834.
Backbone
  Vector backbone: pGGD000
  Backbone size w/o insert (bp): 2682
  Total vector size (bp): 3399
  Vector type: GreenGate Entry plasmid
Growth in bacteria
  Bacterial resistance: Ampicillin, 100 μg/mL
  Growth temperature: 37°C
  Growth strain: DH5alpha
  Copy number: High Copy
Gene/Insert
  Gene/Insert name: mOrange
  Insert size (bp): 717
Terms and licenses: Academic/Nonprofit Terms; Industry Terms: Not Available to Industry
Depositor comments: Please visit https://www.biorxiv.org/content/10.1101/734616v2 for bioRxiv preprint.
How to cite: pGD254 was a gift from Rüdiger Simon (Addgene plasmid # 132375 ; http://n2t.net/addgene:132375 ; RRID:Addgene_132375)
