[The description below was written by a language model from this plasmid's Addgene catalogue record and pLannotate feature annotations shown in this document.]
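Description:
pGD254 is a GreenGate entry plasmid built on the pGGD000 backbone, the module position used in the GreenGate Golden Gate-style cloning system for C-terminal tags. It is a small bacterial cloning vector of 3,399 bp (a 2,682 bp backbone plus a 717 bp insert) that is maintained in E. coli at high copy number from a ColE1/pUC-type origin and selected with ampicillin through a β-lactamase (AmpR) gene driven by its own promoter.

The payload is the coding sequence of mOrange, a constitutively fluorescent orange protein derived from Discosoma sp. that is noted for high acid sensitivity. In this plasmid it is stored as a promoterless module rather than as an expression cassette for the final host. No plant promoter, terminator or plant selection marker is annotated, which fits an entry clone whose insert is meant to be released and assembled with other GreenGate modules (promoter, gene of interest, terminator and so on) into a destination vector, placing mOrange in frame at the C-terminus of a protein of interest. The type IIS restriction sites and overhangs that mediate this assembly are not listed in the feature table.

The mOrange sequence is flanked by SP6 and T7 phage promoters, which commonly serve as sequencing primer sites. It sits within remnants of a lac cloning region: a CAP binding site, lac promoter and operator, and a lacZα fragment. Short fragments of lacI, rop and the pBR322 bom region are also backbone remnants. The associated publication concerns choosing fluorescent proteins for FRET experiments in plants, so this module is evidently intended for building mOrange fusions for such studies.
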