Features (pLannotate 1.2.2; 13 found; start..end, strand, type, name):
     15..45      +  promoter       lac promoter: promoter for the E. coli lac operon
     53..69      +  protein_bind   lac operator: The lac repressor binds to the lac operator to inhibit transcription in E. coli. This inhibition can be relieved by adding lactose or isopropyl-β-D-thiogalactopyranoside (IPTG). lac repressor encoded by lacI
     83..101     +  promoter       SP6 promoter: promoter for bacteriophage SP6 RNA polymerase
    125..832     +  CDS            mOrange: mOrange is a basic (constitutively fluorescent) orange fluorescent protein published in 2004, derived from Discosoma sp.. It has high acid sensitivity.
    857..875     -  promoter       T7 promoter: promoter for bacteriophage T7 RNA polymerase
    877..1029    +  CDS            lacZα (fragment): LacZα fragment of β-galactosidase; lacZ fragment
   1035..1134    -  misc_feature   bom (fragment): basis of mobility region from pBR322
   1236..1271    -  CDS            rop (fragment): Rop protein, which maintains plasmids at low copy number; rop
   1366..1470    +  promoter       AmpR promoter: bla
   1471..2331    +  CDS            AmpR: β-lactamase; bla; confers resistance to ampicillin, carbenicillin, and related antibiotics
   2502..3090    +  rep_origin     ori: high-copy-number ColE1/pMB1/pBR322/pUC origin of replication
   3273..3365    +  CDS            lacI (fragment): lac repressor; lacI; The lac repressor binds to the lac operator to inhibit transcription in E. coli. This inhibition can be relieved by adding lactose or isopropyl-β-D-thiogalactopyranoside (IPTG).
   3378..3399    +  protein_bind   CAP binding site: CAP binding activates transcription in the presence of cAMP. E. coli catabolite activator protein
>Addgene plasmid #132375 | pGD254 | addgene full sequence | sequence record 258695 | Addgene NGS Result
TAGGCACCCCAGGCTTTACACTTTATGCTTCCGGCTCGTATGTTGTGTGGAATTGTGAGCGGATAACAAT
TTCACACGAGCTATTTAGGTGACACTATAGAAGTGAAGCTTGGTCTCATCAGGAATGGTGAGCAAGGGCG
AGGAGAATAACATGGCCATCATCAAGGAGTTCATGCGCTTCAAGGTGCGCATGGAGGGCTCCGTGAACGG
CCACGAGTTCGAGATCGAGGGCGAGGGCGAGGGCCGCCCCTACGAGGGCTTTCAGACCGCTAAGCTGAAG
GTGACCAAGGGTGGCCCCCTGCCCTTCGCCTGGGACATCCTGTCCCCTCAGTTCACCTACGGCTCCAAGG
CCTACGTGAAGCACCCCGCCGACATCCCCGACTACTTCAAGCTGTCCTTCCCCGAGGGCTTCAAGTGGGA
GCGCGTGATGAACTTCGAGGACGGCGGCGTGGTGACCGTGACCCAGGACTCCTCCCTGCAGGACGGCGAG
TTCATCTACAAGGTGAAGCTGCGCGGCACCAACTTCCCCTCCGACGGCCCCGTAATGCAGAAGAAGACCA
TGGGCTGGGAGGCCTCCTCCGAGCGGATGTACCCCGAGGACGGCGCCCTGAAGGGCGAGATCAAGATGAG
GCTGAAGCTGAAGGACGGCGGCCACTACACCTCCGAGGTCAAGACCACCTACAAGGCCAAGAAGCCCGTG
CAGCTGCCCGGCGCCTACATCGTCGGCATCAAGTTGGACATCACCTCCCACAACGAGGACTACACCATCG
TGGAACAGTACGAACGCGCCGAGGGCCGCCACTCCACCGGCGGCATGGACGAGCTGTACAAGTAACTGCT
GAGACCGAATTCTCGCCCTATAGTGAGTCGTATTACCTGGCCGTCGTTTTACAACGTCGTGACTGGGAAA
ACCCTGGCGTTACCCAACTTAATCGCCTTGCAGCACATCCCCCTTTCGCCAGCTGGCGTAATAGCGAAGA
GGCCCGCACCGATCGCCCTTCCCAACAGTTGCGCAGCCTGAATGGCGAATGGCGCCTGATGCGGTATTTT
CTCCTTACGCATCTGTGCGGTATTTCACACCGCATATGGTGCACTCTCAGTACAATCTGCTCTGATGCCG
CATAGTTAAGCCAGCCCCGACACCCGCCAACACCCGCTGACGCGCCCTGACGGGCTTGTCTGCTCCCGGC
ATCCGCTTACAGACAAGCTGTGACCGTCTCCGGGAGCTGCATGTGTCAGAGGTTTTCACCGTCATCACCG
AAACGCGCGAGACGAAAGGGCCTCGTGATACGCCTATTTTTATAGGTTAATGTCATGATAATAATGGTTT
CTTAGACGTCAGGTGGCACTTTTCGGGGAAATGTGCGCGGAACCCCTATTTGTTTATTTTTCTAAATACA
TTCAAATATGTATCCGCTCATGAGACAATAACCCTGATAAATGCTTCAATAATATTGAAAAAGGAAGAGT
ATGAGTATTCAACATTTCCGTGTCGCCCTTATTCCCTTTTTTGCGGCATTTTGCCTTCCTGTTTTTGCTC
ACCCAGAAACGCTGGTGAAAGTAAAAGATGCTGAAGATCAGTTGGGTGCACGAGTGGGTTACATCGAACT
GGATCTCAACAGCGGTAAGATCCTTGAGAGTTTTCGCCCCGAAGAACGTTTTCCAATGATGAGCACTTTT
AAAGTTCTGCTATGTGGCGCGGTATTATCCCGTATTGACGCCGGGCAAGAGCAACTCGGTCGCCGCATAC
ACTATTCTCAGAATGACTTGGTTGAGTACTCACCAGTCACAGAAAAGCATCTTACGGATGGCATGACAGT
AAGAGAATTATGCAGTGCTGCCATAACCATGAGTGATAACACTGCGGCCAACTTACTTCTGACAACGATC
GGAGGACCGAAGGAGCTAACCGCTTTTTTGCACAACATGGGGGATCATGTAACTCGCCTTGATCGTTGGG
AACCGGAGCTGAATGAAGCCATACCAAACGACGAGCGTGACACCACGATGCCTGTAGCAATGGCAACAAC
GTTGCGCAAACTATTAACTGGCGAACTACTTACTCTAGCTTCCCGGCAACAATTAATAGACTGGATGGAG
GCGGATAAAGTTGCAGGACCACTTCTGCGCTCGGCCCTTCCGGCTGGCTGGTTTATTGCTGATAAATCTG
GAGCCGGTGAGCGTGGCTCTCGAGGTATCATTGCAGCACTGGGGCCAGATGGTAAGCCCTCCCGTATCGT
AGTTATCTACACGACGGGGAGTCAGGCAACTATGGATGAACGAAATAGACAGATCGCTGAGATAGGTGCC
TCACTGATTAAGCATTGGTAACTGTCAGACCAAGTTTACTCATATATACTTTAGATTGATTTAAAACTTC
ATTTTTAATTTAAAAGGATCTAGGTGAAGATCCTTTTTGATAATCTCATGACCAAAATCCCTTAACGTGA
GTTTTCGTTCCACTGAGCGTCAGACCCCGTAGAAAAGATCAAAGGATCTTCTTGAGATCCTTTTTTTCTG
CGCGTAATCTGCTGCTTGCAAACAAAAAAACCACCGCTACCAGCGGTGGTTTGTTTGCCGGATCAAGAGC
TACCAACTCTTTTTCCGAAGGTAACTGGCTTCAGCAGAGCGCAGATACCAAATACTGTTCTTCTAGTGTA
GCCGTAGTTAGGCCACCACTTCAAGAACTCTGTAGCACCGCCTACATACCTCGCTCTGCTAATCCTGTTA
CCAGTGGCTGCTGCCAGTGGCGATAAGTCGTGTCTTACCGGGTTGGACTCAAGACGATAGTTACCGGATA
AGGCGCAGCGGTCGGGCTGAACGGGGGGTTCGTGCACACAGCCCAGCTTGGAGCGAACGACCTACACCGA
ACTGAGATACCTACAGCGTGAGCTATGAGAAAGCGCCACGCTTCCCGAAGGGAGAAAGGCGGACAGGTAT
CCGGTAAGCGGCAGGGTCGGAACAGGAGAGCGCACGAGGGAGCTTCCAGGGGGAAACGCCTGGTATCTTT
ATAGTCCTGTCGGGTTTCGCCACCTCTGACTTGAGCGTCGATTTTTGTGATGCTCGTCAGGGGGGCGGAG
CCTATGGAAAAACGCCAGCAACGCGGCCTTTTTACGGTTCCTGGCCTTTTGCTGGCCTTTTGCTCACATG
TTCTTTCCTGCGTTATCCCCTGATTCTGTGGATAACCGTATTACCGCCTTTGAGTGAGCTGATACCGCTC
GCCGCAGCCGAACGACCGAGCGCAGCGAGTCAGTGAGCGAGGAAGCGGAAGAGCGCCCAATACGCAAACC
GCCTCTCCCCGCGCGTTGGCCGATTCATTAATGCAGCTGGCACGACAGGTTTCCCGACTGGAAAGCGGGC
AGTGAGCGCAACGCAATTAATGTGAGTTAGCTCACTCAT
